Addgene plasmid #33076: pCMV-Flag-YAP-S127/384A
Depositing lab: Kunliang Guan. Depositing organization: University of California, San Diego (UCSD). Publication: A coordinated phosphorylation by Lats and CK1 regulates YAP stability through SCF(beta-TRCP). Zhao B, Li L, Tumaneng K, Wang CY, Guan KL. Genes Dev. 2010 Jan 1. 24(1):72-85. 10.1101/gad.1843810 PubMed 20048001.
Backbone
  Vector backbone: pCMV
  Backbone size w/o insert (bp): 5000
  Vector type: Mammalian Expression
Growth in bacteria
  Bacterial resistance: Ampicillin, 100 μg/mL
  Growth temperature: 37°C
  Growth strain: DH5alpha
  Copy number: Unknown
Gene/Insert
  Gene/Insert name: YAP
  Species: H. sapiens (human)
  Mutation: S127A, S384A
  Entrez Gene: YAP1 (a.k.a. COB1, YAP, YAP-1, YAP2, YAP65, YKI)
  Promoter: CMV
  Tag / fusion protein: Flag (N terminal on insert)
  Cloning method: Restriction Enzyme; 5′ cloning site NA (unknown if destroyed); 3′ cloning site NA (unknown if destroyed)
  Sequencing primers: 5′ CMV-F; 3′ hGH-pA-R
Terms and licenses: Academic/Nonprofit Terms; Industry Terms: Not Available to Industry
How to cite: pCMV-Flag-YAP-S127/384A was a gift from Kunliang Guan (Addgene plasmid # 33076 ; http://n2t.net/addgene:33076 ; RRID:Addgene_33076)
