[The description below was written by a language model from this plasmid's Addgene catalogue record.]
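Description:
pCMV-Flag-YAP-S127/384A is a mammalian expression plasmid built on a pCMV backbone of roughly 5 kb (excluding the insert). It is propagated in E. coli under ampicillin selection. The record does not specify the bacterial origin of replication or the copy number, and it lists no mammalian selection marker, so the plasmid is best regarded as a tool for transient transfection. The 3′ sequencing primer listed anneals to an hGH polyadenylation region, suggesting that the transcript is terminated by a human growth hormone polyA signal, though no feature table is available to confirm this or the rest of the vector layout.

The payload is human YAP (YAP1), the transcriptional co-activator that acts as the main downstream effector of the Hippo pathway. It is expressed from the strong constitutive CMV promoter with an N-terminal Flag epitope for detection by immunoblotting or immunofluorescence and for immunoprecipitation. The open reading frame carries two serine-to-alanine substitutions, S127A and S384A, which prevent phosphorylation at those positions. S127 is generally known as a Lats kinase target site whose phosphorylation promotes 14-3-3 binding and cytoplasmic retention of YAP. The associated publication title concerns coordinated phosphorylation by Lats and CK1 that controls YAP stability through the SCF(β-TRCP) ubiquitin ligase, and the S384 mutation presumably relates to this degradation mechanism, although the record does not state its precise role. The construct is therefore suited to comparing phosphorylation-defective YAP with wild-type or single-site mutants in studies of YAP localisation, turnover and activity. The cloning sites used are not recorded.
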