>Addgene plasmid #33076 | pCMV-Flag-YAP-S127/384A | addgene partial sequence | sequence record 41604 | CMV-F 5'-CGCAAATGGGCGGTAGGCGTG-3'
CTCGTTTAGTGAACCGTCAGAATTGATCTACCATGGACTACAAAGACGATGACGACAAGCTTGCGGCCGC
GAATTCAAGCTTAGCCACCATGGACTACAAAGACGATGACGATAAAGCAAGGCTCGAATCGGTACCTAAG
GATCCCGGGCAGCAGCCGCCGCCTCAACCGGCCCCCCAGGGCCAAGGGCAGCCGCCTTCGCAGCCCCCGC
AGGGGCAGGGCCCGCCGTCCGGACCCGGGCAACCGGCACCCGCGGCGACCCAGGCGGCGCCGCAGGCACC
CCCCGCCGGGCATCAGATCGTGCACGTCCGCGGGGACTCGGAGACCGACCTGGAGGCGCTCTTCAACGCC
GTCATGAACCCCAAGACGGCCAACGTGCCCCAGACCGTGCCCATGAGGCTCCGGAAGCTGCCCGACTCCT
TCTTCAAGCCGCCGGAGCCCAAATCCCACTCCCGACAGGCCAGTACTGATGCAGGCACTGCAGGAGCCCT
GACTCCACAGCATGTTCGAGCTCATGCCTCTCCAGCTTCTCTGCAGTTGGGAGCTGTTTCTCCTGGGACA
CTGACCCCCACTGGAGTAGTCTCTGGCCCAGCAGCTACACCCACAGCTCAGCATCTTCGACAGTCTTCTT
TTGAGATACCTGATGATGTACCTCTGCCAGCAGGTTGGGAGATGGCAAAGACATCTTCTGGTCAGAGATA
CTTCTTAAATCACATCGATCAGACAACAACATGGCAGGACCCCAGGAAGGCCATGCTGTCCCAGATGAAC
GTCACAGCCCCCACCAGTCCACCAGTGCAGCAGAATATGATGAACTCGGCTTCAGGTCCTCTTCCTGATG
GATGGGAACAAGCCATGACTCAGGATGGAGAAATTTACTATATAAACCATAAGAACAAGACCACCTCTTG
GCTAGACCC
