>Addgene plasmid #33076 | pCMV-Flag-YAP-S127/384A | addgene partial sequence | sequence record 41606 | hGH-pA-R 5'-CCAGCTTGGTTCCCAATAGA-3'
TGTCTTCCACTTGCCCCTTGCTCCATACCACCCCCCTCCACCCCATAATATTATAGAAGGACACCTAGTC
AGACAAAATGATGCAACTTAATTTTATTAGGACAAGGCTGGTGGGCACTGGAGTGGCAACTTCCAGGGCC
AGGAGAGGCACTGGGGAGGGGTCACAGGGATGCCACCCGGGATCCTCTAGACTCGAGCGGCCGCCACTGT
GCTGGATATCTGCAGAATTCAGTCTGCCTGAGGGCTCTATAACCATGTAAGAAAGCTTTCTTTATCTAGC
TTGGTGGCAGCCAAAACAGACTCCATGTCATTAAGGATGTCAGAACTCAAAGCTTCCTGCAGACTTGGCA
TCAGCTCCTCTCCTTCTATGTTCATTCCATCTCCTTCCAGTGTTCCAAGGTCCACATTTGTCCCAGGAAT
GGCTTCAAGGTAGTCTGGGAAACGGTTCTGCTGTGAGGGCAGGGTGCTTTGGTTGATAGTATCACCTGTA
TCCATCTCATCCACACTGTTCAGGAAGTCATCTGGGGTTCGAGGGACACTGTAGCTGCTCATGCTTAGTC
CAGCGTCTGTACTCTCATCTCGAGAGTGATAGGTGCCACTGTTAAGGAAAGGATCTGAGCTATTGGTCGT
CATTGTTCTCAATTCCTGAGACATCCCGGGAGAAGACACTGGATTTTGAGTCCCACCATCCTGCTCCAGT
GTTGGTAACTGGCTACGCA
